Addgene plasmid #105782: pKK-CyOFP1-TEV
Purpose: (Empty Backbone) Expression of your protein of interest in fusion with orange fluorescent protein at the N-terminus (cleavable by TEV) (PMID: 27240196). CyOFP1 is useful for multi-channel imaging.
Depositing lab: Andrzej Dziembowski. Depositing organization: Polish Academy of Sciences, Institute of Biochemistry and Biophysics. Publication: Versatile approach for functional analysis of human proteins and efficient stable cell line generation using FLP-mediated recombination system. Szczesny RJ, Kowalska K, Klosowska-Kosicka K, Chlebowski A, Owczarek EP, Warkocki Z, Kulinski TM, Adamska D, Affek K, Jedroszkowiak A, Kotrys AV, Tomecki R, Krawczyk PS, Borowski LS, Dziembowski A. PLoS One. 2018 Mar 28;13(3):e0194887. doi: 10.1371/journal.pone.0194887. eCollection 2018. PubMed 29590189.
Backbone
  Vector backbone: pcDNA5/FRT/TO
  Backbone manufacturer: Invitrogen
  Vector type: Mammalian Expression ; Flp-In competent
  Selectable markers: Hygromycin
  Tag / fusion protein: CyOFP1-TEV (N terminal on backbone)
Growth in bacteria
  Bacterial resistance: Ampicillin, 100 μg/mL
  Growth temperature: 37°C
  Growth strain: DH5alpha
  Copy number: High Copy
Gene/Insert
  Gene/Insert name: None
  Tag / fusion protein: CyOFP1-TEV (N terminal on backbone)
Terms and licenses: Academic/Nonprofit Terms; Industry Terms: Not Available to Industry
Depositor comments: This vector is a member of the pKK vector family. Its cloning site was optimized for the SLIC approach, however, a traditional restriction and ligation based approach is also possible (see Szczesny RJ et al. for detailed protocols; bioRxiv, doi: https://doi.org/10.1101/160101) This vector is a derivate of the pcDNA5/FRT/TO plasmid (Invitrogen) and is suitable for stable cell line generation using the Flp-In system. Transcription of the gene of interest is driven by a tetracycline responsive CMV promoter. A given coding sequence can be cloned into all pKK vectors using just three universal PCR primers and a ligation-independent DNA cloning method. CyOFP1 has large Stokes shift. It is excited in the blue and emits in the orange range. It can be multiplexed with EGFP in fluorescence based assays. Also as acceptor for blue-emitting luciferase (PMID: 27240196). CyOFP1 coding sequence was cloned from Addgene ID 74279.
How to cite: pKK-CyOFP1-TEV was a gift from Andrzej Dziembowski (Addgene plasmid # 105782 ; http://n2t.net/addgene:105782 ; RRID:Addgene_105782)
