[The description below was written by a language model from this plasmid's Addgene catalogue record and pLannotate feature annotations shown in this document.]
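Description:
pKK-CyOFP1-TEV is an empty mammalian expression backbone of 5,888 bp, derived from pcDNA5/FRT/TO and belonging to the pKK vector family. It is designed for producing a protein of interest fused at its N-terminus to the orange fluorescent protein CyOFP1. In bacteria it is maintained as a high-copy plasmid through a ColE1/pUC-type origin and selected with ampicillin via the bla gene. The two annotated sequence records (depositor and sequencing-verified) show the same feature set, offset by only two bases.

The expression cassette consists of the CMV immediate-early enhancer and promoter followed by short tet operator matches, which fits the depositor's description of a tetracycline-responsive CMV promoter. Downstream lie the CyOFP1 coding sequence, a TEV protease recognition site that allows the tag to be cleaved off, a cloning region, and the bGH polyadenylation signal. No insert is present. The cloning site is optimised for ligation-independent SLIC cloning with universal primers shared across the pKK family, though conventional restriction and ligation cloning is also possible.

An FRT site sits directly upstream of a hygromycin resistance gene that has an SV40 poly(A) signal but no full annotated promoter of its own. This matches the Flp-In design, in which FLP-mediated integration at a genomic FRT site activates the marker. Stable, single-site cell lines can then be selected with hygromycin.

CyOFP1 has a large Stokes shift, being excited by blue light and emitting in the orange. It can therefore be multiplexed with EGFP in multi-channel imaging or serve as an acceptor for blue-emitting luciferase.
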