Features (pLannotate 1.2.2; 22 found; start..end, strand, type, name):
     28..80      -  misc_feature   bom (fragment): basis of mobility region from pBR322
    235..614     +  enhancer       CMV enhancer: human cytomegalovirus immediate early enhancer
    615..818     +  promoter       CMV promoter: human cytomegalovirus (CMV) immediate early promoter
    820..839     +  promoter       PLtetO-1 promoter (fragment): modified phage lambda PL promoter with tet operator sites (Lutz and Bujard, 1997)
    841..860     +  promoter       PLtetO-1 promoter (fragment): modified phage lambda PL promoter with tet operator sites (Lutz and Bujard, 1997)
    868..901     +  promoter       TRE3GV promoter (fragment): 3rd-generation Tet-responsive promoter that can be activated by binding of Tet-On® 3G, optimized for retroviral and lentiviral vectors
    990..1691    +  CDS            CyOFP1: CyOFP1 is a basic (constitutively fluorescent) long stokes shift fluorescent protein published in 2016, derived from Entacmaea quadricolor. It is reported to be a very rapidly-maturing monomer with moderate acid sensitivity.
   1698..1714    +  CDS            TEV site (fragment): tobacco etch virus (TEV) protease recognition and cleavage site
   1846..2070    +  polyA_signal   bGH poly(A) signal: bovine growth hormone polyadenylation signal
   2074..2095    +  promoter       SV40 promoter (fragment): SV40 enhancer and early promoter
   2116..2349    +  rep_origin     f1 ori (fragment) (sequence partly withheld): f1 bacteriophage origin of replication; arrow indicates direction of (+) strand synthesis
   2354..2401    +  protein_bind   FRT: FLP-mediated recombination occurs in the 8-bp core sequence TCTAGAAA (Turan and Bode, 2011). FLP recombinase from the Saccharomyces cerevisiae 2μ plasmid
   2409..3431    +  CDS            HygR: aminoglycoside phosphotransferase from E. coli; aph(4)-Ia; confers resistance to hygromycin
   3441..3566    +  CDS            ble (fragment): BLE_KLEPN - Experimental evidence at protein level: Swiss-Prot protein existence level 1. Binding protein with a strong affinity to the bleomycin family of antibiotics. Binds to CL990; an antimitotic-antibiotic compound. From Klebsiella pneumoniae.
   3561..3682    +  polyA_signal   SV40 poly(A) signal: SV40 polyadenylation signal
   3755..3771    -  protein_bind   lac operator: The lac repressor binds to the lac operator to inhibit transcription in E. coli. This inhibition can be relieved by adding lactose or isopropyl-β-D-thiogalactopyranoside (IPTG). lac repressor encoded by lacI
   3779..3809    -  promoter       lac promoter: promoter for the E. coli lac operon
   3824..3845    -  protein_bind   CAP binding site: CAP binding activates transcription in the presence of cAMP. E. coli catabolite activator protein
   3858..3950    -  CDS            lacI (fragment): lac repressor; lacI; The lac repressor binds to the lac operator to inhibit transcription in E. coli. This inhibition can be relieved by adding lactose or isopropyl-β-D-thiogalactopyranoside (IPTG).
   4133..4721    -  rep_origin     ori: high-copy-number ColE1/pMB1/pBR322/pUC origin of replication
   4892..5752    -  CDS            AmpR: β-lactamase; bla; confers resistance to ampicillin, carbenicillin, and related antibiotics
   5753..5857    -  promoter       AmpR promoter: bla
>Addgene plasmid #105782 | pKK-CyOFP1-TEV | depositor full sequence | sequence record 200338 | pKK-CyOFP1-TEV sequence 5888 bps
GACGGATCGGGAGATCTCCCGATCCCCTATGGTGCACTCTCAGTACAATCTGCTCTGATGCCGCATAGTT
AAGCCAGTATCTGCTCCCTGCTTGTGTGTTGGAGGTCGCTGAGTAGTGCGCGAGCAAAATTTAAGCTACA
ACAAGGCAAGGCTTGACCGACAATTGCATGAAGAATCTGCTTAGGGTTAGGCGTTTTGCGCTGCTTCGCG
ATGTACGGGCCAGATATACGCGTTGACATTGATTATTGACTAGTTATTAATAGTAATCAATTACGGGGTC
ATTAGTTCATAGCCCATATATGGAGTTCCGCGTTACATAACTTACGGTAAATGGCCCGCCTGGCTGACCG
CCCAACGACCCCCGCCCATTGACGTCAATAATGACGTATGTTCCCATAGTAACGCCAATAGGGACTTTCC
ATTGACGTCAATGGGTGGAGTATTTACGGTAAACTGCCCACTTGGCAGTACATCAAGTGTATCATATGCC
AAGTACGCCCCCTATTGACGTCAATGACGGTAAATGGCCCGCCTGGCATTATGCCCAGTACATGACCTTA
TGGGACTTTCCTACTTGGCAGTACATCTACGTATTAGTCATCGCTATTACCATGGTGATGCGGTTTTGGC
AGTACATCAATGGGCGTGGATAGCGGTTTGACTCACGGGGATTTCCAAGTCTCCACCCCATTGACGTCAA
TGGGAGTTTGTTTTGGCACCAAAATCAACGGGACTTTCCAAAATGTCGTAACAACTCCGCCCCATTGACG
CAAATGGGCGGTAGGCGTGTACGGTGGGAGGTCTATATAAGCAGAGCTCTCCCTATCAGTGATAGAGATC
TCCCTATCAGTGATAGAGATCGTCGACGAGCTCGTTTAGTGAACCGTCAGATCGCCTGGAGACGCCATCC
ACGCTGTTTTGACCTCCATAGAAGACACCGGGACCGATCCAGCCTCCGGACTCTAGCGTTTAAACTTAAG
CTTGGTACCATGGTGAGCAAGGGCGAGGAGCTGATCAAGGAGAACATGAGAAGCAAGCTGTACCTGGAAG
GCAGCGTGAACGGCCACCAGTTCAAGTGCACCCACGAAGGGGAGGGCAAGCCCTACGAGGGCAAGCAGAC
CAACAGGATCAAGGTGGTGGAGGGAGGCCCCCTGCCGTTCGCATTCGACATCCTGGCCACCCACTTTATG
TACGGGAGCAAGGTGTTCATCAAGTACCCCGCCGACCTCCCCGATTATTTTAAGCAGTCCTTCCCTGAGG
GCTTCACATGGGAGAGAGTCATGGTGTTCGAAGACGGGGGCGTGCTGACCGCCACCCAGGACACCAGCCT
CCAGGACGGCGAGCTCATCTACAACGTCAAGGTCAGAGGGGTGAACTTCCCAGCCAACGGCCCCGTGATG
CAGAAGAAAACACTGGGCTGGGAGCCCAGCACCGAGACCATGTACCCCGCTGACGGCGGCCTGGAAGGCA
GATGCGACAAGGCCCTGAAGCTCGTGGGCGGGGGCCACCTGCACGTCAACTTCAAGACCACATACAAGTC
CAAGAAACCCGTGAAGATGCCCGGCGTCCACTACGTGGACCGCAGACTGGAAAGAATCAAGGAGGCCGAC
AACGAGACCTACGTCGAGCAGTACGAGCACGCTGTGGCCAGATACTCCAACCTGGGCGGAGGCATGGACG
AGCTGTACAAGGGATCCGAAAACCTGTACTTCCAAGGAACCGGTGGTCACCTGTACAATCGATCCTGCAG
GAGCTAGCGAGAATTTGTATTTTCAGGGTGATATCCAGCACAGTGGCGGCCGCTCGAGTCTAGAGGGCCC
GTTTAAACCCGCTGATCAGCCTCGACTGTGCCTTCTAGTTGCCAGCCATCTGTTGTTTGCCCCTCCCCCG
TGCCTTCCTTGACCCTGGAAGGTGCCACTCCCACTGTCCTTTCCTAATAAAATGAGGAAATTGCATCGCA
TTGTCTGAGTAGGTGTCATTCTATTCTGGGGGGTGGGGTGGGGCAGGACAGCAAGGGGGAGGATTGGGAA
GACAATAGCAGGCATGCTGGGGATGCGGTGGGCTCTATGGCTTCTGAGGCGGAAAGAACCAGCTGGGGCT
CTAGGGGGTATCCCC
[124 nt withheld, positions 2116-2239]
C
[91 nt withheld, positions 2241-2331]
AGGGTGATGGTTCACGTACCTAGAAGTTCCTATTCCGAAGTTCCTATTCTCTAGAAAGTATAGGAACTTC
CTTGGCCAAAAAGCCTGAACTCACCGCGACGTCTGTCGAGAAGTTTCTGATCGAAAAGTTCGACAGCGTC
TCCGACCTGATGCAGCTCTCGGAGGGCGAAGAATCTCGTGCTTTCAGCTTCGATGTAGGAGGGCGTGGAT
ATGTCCTGCGGGTAAATAGCTGCGCCGATGGTTTCTACAAAGATCGTTATGTTTATCGGCACTTTGCATC
GGCCGCGCTCCCGATTCCGGAAGTGCTTGACATTGGGGAATTCAGCGAGAGCCTGACCTATTGCATCTCC
CGCCGTGCACAGGGTGTCACGTTGCAAGACCTGCCTGAAACCGAACTGCCCGCTGTTCTGCAGCCGGTCG
CGGAGGCCATGGATGCGATCGCTGCGGCCGATCTTAGCCAGACGAGCGGGTTCGGCCCATTCGGACCGCA
AGGAATCGGTCAATACACTACATGGCGTGATTTCATATGCGCGATTGCTGATCCCCATGTGTATCACTGG
CAAACTGTGATGGACGACACCGTCAGTGCGTCCGTCGCGCAGGCTCTCGATGAGCTGATGCTTTGGGCCG
AGGACTGCCCCGAAGTCCGGCACCTCGTGCACGCGGATTTCGGCTCCAACAATGTCCTGACGGACAATGG
CCGCATAACAGCGGTCATTGACTGGAGCGAGGCGATGTTCGGGGATTCCCAATACGAGGTCGCCAACATC
TTCTTCTGGAGGCCGTGGTTGGCTTGTATGGAGCAGCAGACGCGCTACTTCGAGCGGAGGCATCCGGAGC
TTGCAGGATCGCCGCGGCTCCGGGCGTATATGCTCCGCATTGGTCTTGACCAACTCTATCAGAGCTTGGT
TGACGGCAATTTCGATGATGCAGCTTGGGCGCAGGGTCGATGCGACGCAATCGTCCGATCCGGAGCCGGG
ACTGTCGGGCGTACACAAATCGCCCGCAGAAGCGCGGCCGTCTGGACCGATGGCTGTGTAGAAGTACTCG
CCGATAGTGGAAACCGACGCCCCAGCACTCGTCCGAGGGCAAAGGAATAGCACGTACTACGAGATTTCGA
TTCCACCGCCGCCTTCTATGAAAGGTTGGGCTTCGGAATCGTTTTCCGGGACGCCGGCTGGATGATCCTC
CAGCGCGGGGATCTCATGCTGGAGTTCTTCGCCCACCCCAACTTGTTTATTGCAGCTTATAATGGTTACA
AATAAAGCAATAGCATCACAAATTTCACAAATAAAGCATTTTTTTCACTGCATTCTAGTTGTGGTTTGTC
CAAACTCATCAATGTATCTTATCATGTCTGTATACCGTCGACCTCTAGCTAGAGCTTGGCGTAATCATGG
TCATAGCTGTTTCCTGTGTGAAATTGTTATCCGCTCACAATTCCACACAACATACGAGCCGGAAGCATAA
AGTGTAAAGCCTGGGGTGCCTAATGAGTGAGCTAACTCACATTAATTGCGTTGCGCTCACTGCCCGCTTT
CCAGTCGGGAAACCTGTCGTGCCAGCTGCATTAATGAATCGGCCAACGCGCGGGGAGAGGCGGTTTGCGT
ATTGGGCGCTCTTCCGCTTCCTCGCTCACTGACTCGCTGCGCTCGGTCGTTCGGCTGCGGCGAGCGGTAT
CAGCTCACTCAAAGGCGGTAATACGGTTATCCACAGAATCAGGGGATAACGCAGGAAAGAACATGTGAGC
AAAAGGCCAGCAAAAGGCCAGGAACCGTAAAAAGGCCGCGTTGCTGGCGTTTTTCCATAGGCTCCGCCCC
CCTGACGAGCATCACAAAAATCGACGCTCAAGTCAGAGGTGGCGAAACCCGACAGGACTATAAAGATACC
AGGCGTTTCCCCCTGGAAGCTCCCTCGTGCGCTCTCCTGTTCCGACCCTGCCGCTTACCGGATACCTGTC
CGCCTTTCTCCCTTCGGGAAGCGTGGCGCTTTCTCATAGCTCACGCTGTAGGTATCTCAGTTCGGTGTAG
GTCGTTCGCTCCAAGCTGGGCTGTGTGCACGAACCCCCCGTTCAGCCCGACCGCTGCGCCTTATCCGGTA
ACTATCGTCTTGAGTCCAACCCGGTAAGACACGACTTATCGCCACTGGCAGCAGCCACTGGTAACAGGAT
TAGCAGAGCGAGGTATGTAGGCGGTGCTACAGAGTTCTTGAAGTGGTGGCCTAACTACGGCTACACTAGA
AGAACAGTATTTGGTATCTGCGCTCTGCTGAAGCCAGTTACCTTCGGAAAAAGAGTTGGTAGCTCTTGAT
CCGGCAAACAAACCACCGCTGGTAGCGGTGGTTTTTTTGTTTGCAAGCAGCAGATTACGCGCAGAAAAAA
AGGATCTCAAGAAGATCCTTTGATCTTTTCTACGGGGTCTGACGCTCAGTGGAACGAAAACTCACGTTAA
GGGATTTTGGTCATGAGATTATCAAAAAGGATCTTCACCTAGATCCTTTTAAATTAAAAATGAAGTTTTA
AATCAATCTAAAGTATATATGAGTAAACTTGGTCTGACAGTTACCAATGCTTAATCAGTGAGGCACCTAT
CTCAGCGATCTGTCTATTTCGTTCATCCATAGTTGCCTGACTCCCCGTCGTGTAGATAACTACGATACGG
GAGGGCTTACCATCTGGCCCCAGTGCTGCAATGATACCGCGAGACCCACGCTCACCGGCTCCAGATTTAT
CAGCAATAAACCAGCCAGCCGGAAGGGCCGAGCGCAGAAGTGGTCCTGCAACTTTATCCGCCTCCATCCA
GTCTATTAATTGTTGCCGGGAAGCTAGAGTAAGTAGTTCGCCAGTTAATAGTTTGCGCAACGTTGTTGCC
ATTGCTACAGGCATCGTGGTGTCACGCTCGTCGTTTGGTATGGCTTCATTCAGCTCCGGTTCCCAACGAT
CAAGGCGAGTTACATGATCCCCCATGTTGTGCAAAAAAGCGGTTAGCTCCTTCGGTCCTCCGATCGTTGT
CAGAAGTAAGTTGGCCGCAGTGTTATCACTCATGGTTATGGCAGCACTGCATAATTCTCTTACTGTCATG
CCATCCGTAAGATGCTTTTCTGTGACTGGTGAGTACTCAACCAAGTCATTCTGAGAATAGTGTATGCGGC
GACCGAGTTGCTCTTGCCCGGCGTCAATACGGGATAATACCGCGCCACATAGCAGAACTTTAAAAGTGCT
CATCATTGGAAAACGTTCTTCGGGGCGAAAACTCTCAAGGATCTTACCGCTGTTGAGATCCAGTTCGATG
TAACCCACTCGTGCACCCAACTGATCTTCAGCATCTTTTACTTTCACCAGCGTTTCTGGGTGAGCAAAAA
CAGGAAGGCAAAATGCCGCAAAAAAGGGAATAAGGGCGACACGGAAATGTTGAATACTCATACTCTTCCT
TTTTCAATATTATTGAAGCATTTATCAGGGTTATTGTCTCATGAGCGGATACATATTTGAATGTATTTAG
AAAAATAAACAAATAGGGGTTCCGCGCACATTTCCCCGAAAAGTGCCACCTGACGTC
