Features (pLannotate 1.2.2; 22 found; start..end, strand, type, name):
     26..78      -  misc_feature   bom (fragment): basis of mobility region from pBR322
    233..612     +  enhancer       CMV enhancer: human cytomegalovirus immediate early enhancer
    613..816     +  promoter       CMV promoter: human cytomegalovirus (CMV) immediate early promoter
    818..837     +  promoter       PLtetO-1 promoter (fragment): modified phage lambda PL promoter with tet operator sites (Lutz and Bujard, 1997)
    839..858     +  promoter       PLtetO-1 promoter (fragment): modified phage lambda PL promoter with tet operator sites (Lutz and Bujard, 1997)
    866..899     +  promoter       TRE3GV promoter (fragment): 3rd-generation Tet-responsive promoter that can be activated by binding of Tet-On® 3G, optimized for retroviral and lentiviral vectors
    988..1689    +  CDS            CyOFP1: CyOFP1 is a basic (constitutively fluorescent) long stokes shift fluorescent protein published in 2016, derived from Entacmaea quadricolor. It is reported to be a very rapidly-maturing monomer with moderate acid sensitivity.
   1696..1712    +  CDS            TEV site (fragment): tobacco etch virus (TEV) protease recognition and cleavage site
   1844..2068    +  polyA_signal   bGH poly(A) signal: bovine growth hormone polyadenylation signal
   2072..2093    +  promoter       SV40 promoter (fragment): SV40 enhancer and early promoter
   2114..2347    +  rep_origin     f1 ori (fragment) (sequence partly withheld): f1 bacteriophage origin of replication; arrow indicates direction of (+) strand synthesis
   2352..2399    +  protein_bind   FRT: FLP-mediated recombination occurs in the 8-bp core sequence TCTAGAAA (Turan and Bode, 2011). FLP recombinase from the Saccharomyces cerevisiae 2μ plasmid
   2407..3429    +  CDS            HygR: aminoglycoside phosphotransferase from E. coli; aph(4)-Ia; confers resistance to hygromycin
   3439..3564    +  CDS            ble (fragment): BLE_KLEPN - Experimental evidence at protein level: Swiss-Prot protein existence level 1. Binding protein with a strong affinity to the bleomycin family of antibiotics. Binds to CL990; an antimitotic-antibiotic compound. From Klebsiella pneumoniae.
   3559..3680    +  polyA_signal   SV40 poly(A) signal: SV40 polyadenylation signal
   3753..3769    -  protein_bind   lac operator: The lac repressor binds to the lac operator to inhibit transcription in E. coli. This inhibition can be relieved by adding lactose or isopropyl-β-D-thiogalactopyranoside (IPTG). lac repressor encoded by lacI
   3777..3807    -  promoter       lac promoter: promoter for the E. coli lac operon
   3822..3843    -  protein_bind   CAP binding site: CAP binding activates transcription in the presence of cAMP. E. coli catabolite activator protein
   3856..3948    -  CDS            lacI (fragment): lac repressor; lacI; The lac repressor binds to the lac operator to inhibit transcription in E. coli. This inhibition can be relieved by adding lactose or isopropyl-β-D-thiogalactopyranoside (IPTG).
   4131..4719    -  rep_origin     ori: high-copy-number ColE1/pMB1/pBR322/pUC origin of replication
   4890..5750    -  CDS            AmpR: β-lactamase; bla; confers resistance to ampicillin, carbenicillin, and related antibiotics
   5751..5855    -  promoter       AmpR promoter: bla
>Addgene plasmid #105782 | pKK-CyOFP1-TEV | addgene full sequence | sequence record 203371 | Addgene NGS Result
CGGATCGGGAGATCTCCCGATCCCCTATGGTGCACTCTCAGTACAATCTGCTCTGATGCCGCATAGTTAA
GCCAGTATCTGCTCCCTGCTTGTGTGTTGGAGGTCGCTGAGTAGTGCGCGAGCAAAATTTAAGCTACAAC
AAGGCAAGGCTTGACCGACAATTGCATGAAGAATCTGCTTAGGGTTAGGCGTTTTGCGCTGCTTCGCGAT
GTACGGGCCAGATATACGCGTTGACATTGATTATTGACTAGTTATTAATAGTAATCAATTACGGGGTCAT
TAGTTCATAGCCCATATATGGAGTTCCGCGTTACATAACTTACGGTAAATGGCCCGCCTGGCTGACCGCC
CAACGACCCCCGCCCATTGACGTCAATAATGACGTATGTTCCCATAGTAACGCCAATAGGGACTTTCCAT
TGACGTCAATGGGTGGAGTATTTACGGTAAACTGCCCACTTGGCAGTACATCAAGTGTATCATATGCCAA
GTACGCCCCCTATTGACGTCAATGACGGTAAATGGCCCGCCTGGCATTATGCCCAGTACATGACCTTATG
GGACTTTCCTACTTGGCAGTACATCTACGTATTAGTCATCGCTATTACCATGGTGATGCGGTTTTGGCAG
TACATCAATGGGCGTGGATAGCGGTTTGACTCACGGGGATTTCCAAGTCTCCACCCCATTGACGTCAATG
GGAGTTTGTTTTGGCACCAAAATCAACGGGACTTTCCAAAATGTCGTAACAACTCCGCCCCATTGACGCA
AATGGGCGGTAGGCGTGTACGGTGGGAGGTCTATATAAGCAGAGCTCTCCCTATCAGTGATAGAGATCTC
CCTATCAGTGATAGAGATCGTCGACGAGCTCGTTTAGTGAACCGTCAGATCGCCTGGAGACGCCATCCAC
GCTGTTTTGACCTCCATAGAAGACACCGGGACCGATCCAGCCTCCGGACTCTGGCGTTTAAACTTAAGCT
TGGTACCATGGTGAGCAAGGGCGAGGAGCTGATCAAGGAGAACATGAGAAGCAAGCTGTACCTGGAAGGC
AGCGTGAACGGCCACCAGTTCAAGTGCACCCACGAAGGGGAGGGCAAGCCCTACGAGGGCAAGCAGACCA
ACAGGATCAAGGTGGTGGAGGGAGGCCCCCTGCCGTTCGCATTCGACATCCTGGCCACCCACTTTATGTA
CGGGAGCAAGGTGTTCATCAAGTACCCCGCCGACCTCCCCGATTATTTTAAGCAGTCCTTCCCTGAGGGC
TTCACATGGGAGAGAGTCATGGTGTTCGAAGACGGGGGCGTGCTGACCGCCACCCAGGACACCAGCCTCC
AGGACGGCGAGCTCATCTACAACGTCAAGGTCAGAGGGGTGAACTTCCCAGCCAACGGCCCCGTGATGCA
GAAGAAAACACTGGGCTGGGAGCCCAGCACCGAGACCATGTACCCCGCTGACGGCGGCCTGGAAGGCAGA
TGCGACAAGGCCCTGAAGCTCGTGGGCGGGGGCCACCTGCACGTCAACTTCAAGACCACATACAAGTCCA
AGAAACCCGTGAAGATGCCCGGCGTCCACTACGTGGACCGCAGACTGGAAAGAATCAAGGAGGCCGACAA
CGAGACCTACGTCGAGCAGTACGAGCACGCTGTGGCCAGATACTCCAACCTGGGCGGAGGCATGGACGAG
CTGTACAAGGGATCCGAAAACCTGTACTTCCAAGGAACCGGTGGTCACCTGTACAATCGATCCTGCAGGA
GCTAGCGAGAATTTGTATTTTCAGGGTGATATCCAGCACAGTGGCGGCCGCTCGAGTCTAGAGGGCCCGT
TTAAACCCGCTGATCAGCCTCGACTGTGCCTTCTAGTTGCCAGCCATCTGTTGTTTGCCCCTCCCCCGTG
CCTTCCTTGACCCTGGAAGGTGCCACTCCCACTGTCCTTTCCTAATAAAATGAGGAAATTGCATCGCATT
GTCTGAGTAGGTGTCATTCTATTCTGGGGGGTGGGGTGGGGCAGGACAGCAAGGGGGAGGATTGGGAAGA
CAATAGCAGGCATGCTGGGGATGCGGTGGGCTCTATGGCTTCTGAGGCGGAAAGAACCAGCTGGGGCTCT
AGGGGGTATCCCC
[124 nt withheld, positions 2114-2237]
C
[91 nt withheld, positions 2239-2329]
AGGGTGATGGTTCACGTACCTAGAAGTTCCTATTCCGAAGTTCCTATTCTCTAGAAAGTATAGGAACTTC
CTTGGCCAAAAAGCCTGAACTCACCGCGACGTCTGTCGAGAAGTTTCTGATCGAAAAGTTCGACAGCGTC
TCCGACCTGATGCAGCTCTCGGAGGGCGAAGAATCTCGTGCTTTCAGCTTCGATGTAGGAGGGCGTGGAT
ATGTCCTGCGGGTAAATAGCTGCGCCGATGGTTTCTACAAAGATCGTTATGTTTATCGGCACTTTGCATC
GGCCGCGCTCCCGATTCCGGAAGTGCTTGACATTGGGGAATTCAGCGAGAGCCTGACCTATTGCATCTCC
CGCCGTGCACAGGGTGTCACGTTGCAAGACCTGCCTGAAACCGAACTGCCCGCTGTTCTGCAGCCGGTCG
CGGAGGCCATGGATGCGATCGCTGCGGCCGATCTTAGCCAGACGAGCGGGTTCGGCCCATTCGGACCGCA
AGGAATCGGTCAATACACTACATGGCGTGATTTCATATGCGCGATTGCTGATCCCCATGTGTATCACTGG
CAAACTGTGATGGACGACACCGTCAGTGCGTCCGTCGCGCAGGCTCTCGATGAGCTGATGCTTTGGGCCG
AGGACTGCCCCGAAGTCCGGCACCTCGTGCACGCGGATTTCGGCTCCAACAATGTCCTGACGGACAATGG
CCGCATAACAGCGGTCATTGACTGGAGCGAGGCGATGTTCGGGGATTCCCAATACGAGGTCGCCAACATC
TTCTTCTGGAGGCCGTGGTTGGCTTGTATGGAGCAGCAGACGCGCTACTTCGAGCGGAGGCATCCGGAGC
TTGCAGGATCGCCGCGGCTCCGGGCGTATATGCTCCGCATTGGTCTTGACCAACTCTATCAGAGCTTGGT
TGACGGCAATTTCGATGATGCAGCTTGGGCGCAGGGTCGATGCGACGCAATCGTCCGATCCGGAGCCGGG
ACTGTCGGGCGTACACAAATCGCCCGCAGAAGCGCGGCCGTCTGGACCGATGGCTGTGTAGAAGTACTCG
CCGATAGTGGAAACCGACGCCCCAGCACTCGTCCGAGGGCAAAGGAATAGCACGTACTACGAGATTTCGA
TTCCACCGCCGCCTTCTATGAAAGGTTGGGCTTCGGAATCGTTTTCCGGGACGCCGGCTGGATGATCCTC
CAGCGCGGGGATCTCATGCTGGAGTTCTTCGCCCACCCCAACTTGTTTATTGCAGCTTATAATGGTTACA
AATAAAGCAATAGCATCACAAATTTCACAAATAAAGCATTTTTTTCACTGCATTCTAGTTGTGGTTTGTC
CAAACTCATCAATGTATCTTATCATGTCTGTATACCGTCGACCTCTAGCTAGAGCTTGGCGTAATCATGG
TCATAGCTGTTTCCTGTGTGAAATTGTTATCCGCTCACAATTCCACACAACATACGAGCCGGAAGCATAA
AGTGTAAAGCCTGGGGTGCCTAATGAGTGAGCTAACTCACATTAATTGCGTTGCGCTCACTGCCCGCTTT
CCAGTCGGGAAACCTGTCGTGCCAGCTGCATTAATGAATCGGCCAACGCGCGGGGAGAGGCGGTTTGCGT
ATTGGGCGCTCTTCCGCTTCCTCGCTCACTGACTCGCTGCGCTCGGTCGTTCGGCTGCGGCGAGCGGTAT
CAGCTCACTCAAAGGCGGTAATACGGTTATCCACAGAATCAGGGGATAACGCAGGAAAGAACATGTGAGC
AAAAGGCCAGCAAAAGGCCAGGAACCGTAAAAAGGCCGCGTTGCTGGCGTTTTTCCATAGGCTCCGCCCC
CCTGACGAGCATCACAAAAATCGACGCTCAAGTCAGAGGTGGCGAAACCCGACAGGACTATAAAGATACC
AGGCGTTTCCCCCTGGAAGCTCCCTCGTGCGCTCTCCTGTTCCGACCCTGCCGCTTACCGGATACCTGTC
CGCCTTTCTCCCTTCGGGAAGCGTGGCGCTTTCTCATAGCTCACGCTGTAGGTATCTCAGTTCGGTGTAG
GTCGTTCGCTCCAAGCTGGGCTGTGTGCACGAACCCCCCGTTCAGCCCGACCGCTGCGCCTTATCCGGTA
ACTATCGTCTTGAGTCCAACCCGGTAAGACACGACTTATCGCCACTGGCAGCAGCCACTGGTAACAGGAT
TAGCAGAGCGAGGTATGTAGGCGGTGCTACAGAGTTCTTGAAGTGGTGGCCTAACTACGGCTACACTAGA
AGAACAGTATTTGGTATCTGCGCTCTGCTGAAGCCAGTTACCTTCGGAAAAAGAGTTGGTAGCTCTTGAT
CCGGCAAACAAACCACCGCTGGTAGCGGTGGTTTTTTTGTTTGCAAGCAGCAGATTACGCGCAGAAAAAA
AGGATCTCAAGAAGATCCTTTGATCTTTTCTACGGGGTCTGACGCTCAGTGGAACGAAAACTCACGTTAA
GGGATTTTGGTCATGAGATTATCAAAAAGGATCTTCACCTAGATCCTTTTAAATTAAAAATGAAGTTTTA
AATCAATCTAAAGTATATATGAGTAAACTTGGTCTGACAGTTACCAATGCTTAATCAGTGAGGCACCTAT
CTCAGCGATCTGTCTATTTCGTTCATCCATAGTTGCCTGACTCCCCGTCGTGTAGATAACTACGATACGG
GAGGGCTTACCATCTGGCCCCAGTGCTGCAATGATACCGCGAGACCCACGCTCACCGGCTCCAGATTTAT
CAGCAATAAACCAGCCAGCCGGAAGGGCCGAGCGCAGAAGTGGTCCTGCAACTTTATCCGCCTCCATCCA
GTCTATTAATTGTTGCCGGGAAGCTAGAGTAAGTAGTTCGCCAGTTAATAGTTTGCGCAACGTTGTTGCC
ATTGCTACAGGCATCGTGGTGTCACGCTCGTCGTTTGGTATGGCTTCATTCAGCTCCGGTTCCCAACGAT
CAAGGCGAGTTACATGATCCCCCATGTTGTGCAAAAAAGCGGTTAGCTCCTTCGGTCCTCCGATCGTTGT
CAGAAGTAAGTTGGCCGCAGTGTTATCACTCATGGTTATGGCAGCACTGCATAATTCTCTTACTGTCATG
CCATCCGTAAGATGCTTTTCTGTGACTGGTGAGTACTCAACCAAGTCATTCTGAGAATAGTGTATGCGGC
GACCGAGTTGCTCTTGCCCGGCGTCAATACGGGATAATACCGCGCCACATAGCAGAACTTTAAAAGTGCT
CATCATTGGAAAACGTTCTTCGGGGCGAAAACTCTCAAGGATCTTACCGCTGTTGAGATCCAGTTCGATG
TAACCCACTCGTGCACCCAACTGATCTTCAGCATCTTTTACTTTCACCAGCGTTTCTGGGTGAGCAAAAA
CAGGAAGGCAAAATGCCGCAAAAAAGGGAATAAGGGCGACACGGAAATGTTGAATACTCATACTCTTCCT
TTTTCAATATTATTGAAGCATTTATCAGGGTTATTGTCTCATGAGCGGATACATATTTGAATGTATTTAG
AAAAATAAACAAATAGGGGTTCCGCGCACATTTCCCCGAAAAGTGCCACCTGACGTCGA
